Addgene plasmid #245663: pICSL13019
Purpose: Level 0 Golden Gate part RPS5a promoter, GGAG - CCAT
Depositing lab: Mark Youles. Depositing organization: Sainsbury Laboratory, Norwich.
Backbone
  Vector backbone: pICSL01008
  Backbone size w/o insert (bp): 2249
  Vector type: Synthetic Biology
Growth in bacteria
  Bacterial resistance: Spectinomycin, 50 μg/mL
  Growth temperature: 37°C
  Growth strain: DH5alpha
  Copy number: High Copy
Gene/Insert
  Gene/Insert name: RPS5a promoter
  Species: A. thaliana (mustard weed)
  Insert size (bp): 1692
  Mutation: BsaI/BpiI sites removed by point-mutation
  Cloning method: Restriction Enzyme; 5′ cloning site BsaI (destroyed during cloning); 3′ cloning site BsaI (destroyed during cloning)
  Sequencing primers: 5′ TCACATGTTCTTTCCTGCG; 3′ GTCTCATGAGCGGATACATATTTGAATG
Terms and licenses: Academic/Nonprofit Terms; Industry Terms: Not Available to Industry
Depositor comments: Level 0 promoter module used for GoldenGate assemblies using the MoClo overhang syntax
How to cite: pICSL13019 was a gift from Mark Youles (Addgene plasmid # 245663 ; http://n2t.net/addgene:245663 ; RRID:Addgene_245663)
