[The description below was written by a language model from this plasmid's Addgene catalogue record and pLannotate feature annotations shown in this document.]
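Description:
pICSL13019 is a Level 0 Golden Gate (MoClo syntax) part plasmid that carries the Arabidopsis thaliana RPS5a promoter as a standardised promoter module. It is built on the small pICSL01008 synthetic-biology backbone (about 2.2 kb) and is maintained only in E. coli. A high-copy ColE1/pUC-type origin drives replication. Selection is with spectinomycin, conferred by an aadA aminoglycoside adenylyltransferase gene that lies downstream of a bla-type (AmpR) promoter. The short integrase, gentamicin acetyltransferase and lacI matches in the automated annotation are only fragments. They probably reflect the origins of the resistance cassette and backbone rather than functional genes.

The insert is roughly 1.7 kb of RPS5a upstream sequence. Internal BsaI and BpiI recognition sites were removed by point mutation, so the part survives Type IIS assembly intact. The part is defined by GGAG and CCAT fusion overhangs, which in MoClo syntax place it at the start of a transcription unit, ahead of the coding-sequence parts. The record lists the BsaI sites used for cloning as destroyed and does not say how the part is released in later assemblies. The feature table does not label the promoter. Several fragments matching the Arabidopsis HST (homogentisate solanesyltransferase) coding sequence fall within the insert region instead. These hits may come from neighbouring genomic sequence included in the promoter fragment, though the record does not say so. No plant selection marker, reporter, terminator or T-DNA border is present. The plasmid therefore serves purely as a donor of the RPS5a promoter for building higher-level plant expression constructs by Golden Gate assembly.
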