Features (pLannotate 1.2.2; 9 found; start..end, strand, type, name):
      1..589     +  rep_origin     ori: high-copy-number ColE1/pMB1/pBR322/pUC origin of replication
    772..821     +  CDS            lacI (fragment): lac repressor; lacI; The lac repressor binds to the lac operator to inhibit transcription in E. coli. This inhibition can be relieved by adding lactose or isopropyl-β-D-thiogalactopyranoside (IPTG).
    893..1264    +  CDS            HST (fragment): HSTC_ARATH - Also known as HPT2, VTE2-2. Experimental evidence at protein level: Swiss-Prot protein existence level 1. Involved in the synthesis of plastoquinone-9. Can use both homogentisic acid and 2,5-dihydroxyphenylacetic acid gamma-lactone as prenyl acceptors, and solanesyl diphosphate > farnesyl diphosphate > geranylgeranyl diphosphate >> phytyl diphosphate as prenyl donors. Do not catalyze the decardoxylation of homogentisate uncoupled from prenylation. From Arabidopsis thaliana (Mouse-ear cress).
   1416..1499    +  CDS            HST (fragment): HSTC_ARATH - Also known as HPT2, VTE2-2. Experimental evidence at protein level: Swiss-Prot protein existence level 1. Involved in the synthesis of plastoquinone-9. Can use both homogentisic acid and 2,5-dihydroxyphenylacetic acid gamma-lactone as prenyl acceptors, and solanesyl diphosphate > farnesyl diphosphate > geranylgeranyl diphosphate >> phytyl diphosphate as prenyl donors. Do not catalyze the decardoxylation of homogentisate uncoupled from prenylation. From Arabidopsis thaliana (Mouse-ear cress).
   1765..1839    +  CDS            HST (fragment): HSTC_ARATH - Also known as HPT2, VTE2-2. Experimental evidence at protein level: Swiss-Prot protein existence level 1. Involved in the synthesis of plastoquinone-9. Can use both homogentisic acid and 2,5-dihydroxyphenylacetic acid gamma-lactone as prenyl acceptors, and solanesyl diphosphate > farnesyl diphosphate > geranylgeranyl diphosphate >> phytyl diphosphate as prenyl donors. Do not catalyze the decardoxylation of homogentisate uncoupled from prenylation. From Arabidopsis thaliana (Mouse-ear cress).
   2654..2758    +  promoter       AmpR promoter: bla
   2749..2829    -  CDS            int (fragment): INT2_ECOLX - Protein inferred from homology: Swiss-Prot protein existence level 3. Putative integrase believed to be involved in the insertion of antibiotic resistance genes into plasmids and transposons. From Escherichia coli.
   2917..2973    +  CDS            GmR (fragment): gentamycin acetyltransferase; aacC1; confers resistance to gentamycin
   2980..3768    +  CDS            aadA: S3AD_ECOLX - Experimental evidence at protein level: Swiss-Prot protein existence level 1. Mediates bacterial resistance to the antibiotics streptomycin and spectinomycin. From Escherichia coli.
>Addgene plasmid #245663 | pICSL13019 | addgene full sequence | sequence record 495485 | Addgene NGS Result
TTGAGATCCTTTTTTTCTGCGCGTAATCTGCTGCTTGCAAACAAAAAAACCACCGCTACCAGCGGTGGTT
TGTTTGCCGGATCAAGAGCTACCAACTCTTTTTCCGAAGGTAACTGGCTTCAGCAGAGCGCAGATACCAA
ATACTGTTCTTCTAGTGTAGCCGTAGTTAGGCCACCACTTCAAGAACTCTGTAGCACCGCCTACATACCT
CGCTCTGCTAATCCTGTTACCAGTGGCTGCTGCCAGTGGCGATAAGTCGTGTCTTACCGGGTTGGACTCA
AGACGATAGTTACCGGATAAGGCGCAGCGGTCGGGCTGAACGGGGGGTTCGTGCACACAGCCCAGCTTGG
AGCGAACGACCTACACCGAACTGAGATACCTACAGCGTGAGCTATGAGAAAGCGCCACGCTTCCCGAAGG
GAGAAAGGCGGACAGGTATCCGGTAAGCGGCAGGGTCGGAACAGGAGAGCGCACGAGGGAGCTTCCAGGG
GGAAACGCCTGGTATCTTTATAGTCCTGTCGGGTTTCGCCACCTCTGACTTGAGCGTCGATTTTTGTGAT
GCTCGTCAGGGGGGCGGAGCCTATGGAAAAACGCCAGCAACGCGGCCTTTTTACGGTTCCTGGCCTTTTG
CTGGCCTTTTGCTCACATGTTCTTTCCTGCGTTATCCCCTGATTCTGTGGATAACCGTATTACCGCCTTT
GAGTGAGCTGATACCGCTCGCCGCAGCCGAACGACCGAGCGCAGCGAGTCAGTGAGCGAGGAAGCGGAAG
AGCGCCCAATACGCAAACCGCCTCTCCCCGCGCGTTGGCCGATTCATTAATCACTCTGTGGTCTCAGGAG
CTCCCCATAATCGTGAGTAGATATATTACTCAACTTTTGATTCGCTATTTGCAGTGCACCTGTGGCGTTC
ATCACATCTTTTGTGACACTGTTTGCACTGGTCATTGCTATTACAAAGGACCTTCCTGATGTTGAAGGAG
ATCGAAAGTAAGTAACTGCACGCATAACCATTTTCTTTCCGCTCTTTGGCTCAATCCATTTGACAGTCAA
AGACAATGTTTAACCAGCTCCGTTTGATATATTGTCTTTATGTGTTTGTTCAAGCATGTTTAGTTAATCA
TGCCTTTGATTGATCTTGAATAGGTTCCAAATATCAACCCTGGCAACAAAACTTGGAGTGAGAAACATTG
CATTCCTCGGTTCTGGACTTCTGCTAGTAAATTATGTTTCAGCCATATCACTAGCTTTCTACATGCCTCA
GGTGAATTCATCTATTTCCGTCTTAACTATTTCGGTTAATTAAAGCACGAACACCATTACTGCATGTAGA
AGCTTGATAAACTATCGCCACCAATTTATTTTTGTTGCGATATTGTTACTTTCCTCAGTATGCAGCTTTG
AAAAGACCAACCCTCTTATCCTTTAACAATGAACAGGTTTTTAGAGGTAGCTTGATGATTCCTGCACATG
TGATCTTGGCTTCAGGCTTAATTTTCCAGGTAAAGCATTATGAGATACTCTTATATCTCTTACATACTTT
TGAGATAATGCACAAGAACTTCATAACTATATGCTTTAGTTTCTGCATTTGACACTGCCAAATTCATTAA
TCTCTAATATCTTTGTTGTTGATCTTTGGTAGACATGGGTACTAGAAAAAGCAAACTACACCAAGGTAAA
ATACTTTTGTACAAACATAAACTCGTTATCACGGAACATCAATGGAGTGTATATCTAACGGAGTGTAGAA
ACATTTGATTATTGCAGGAAGCTATCTCAGGATATTATCGGTTTATATGGAATCTCTTCTACGCAGAGTA
TCTGTTATTCCCCTTCCTCTAGCTTTCAATTTCATGGTGAGGATATGCAGTTTTCTTTGTATATCATTCT
TCTTCTTCTTTGTAGCTTGGAGTCAAAATCGGTTCCTTCATGTACATACATCAAGGATATGTCCTTCTGA
ATTTTTATATCTTGCAATAAAAATGCTTGTACCAATTGAAACACCAGCTTTTTGAGTTCTATGATCACTG
ACTTGGTTCTAACCAAAAAAAAAAAAATGTTTAATTTACATATCTAAAAGTAGGTTTAGGGAAACCTAAA
CAGTAAAATATTTGTATATTATTCGAATTTCACTCATCATAAAAACTTAAATTGCACCATAAAATTTTGT
TTTACTATTAATGATGTAATTTGTGTAACTTAAGATAAAAATAATATTCCGTAAGTTAACCGGCTAAAAC
CACGTATAAACCAGGGAACCTGTTAAACCGGTTCTTTACTGGATAAAGAAATGAAAGCCCATGTAGACAG
CTCCATTAGAGCCCAAACCCTAAATTTCTCATCTATATAAAAGGAGTGACATTAGGGTTTTTGTTCGTCC
TCTTAAAGCTTCTCGTTTTCTCTGCCGTCTCTCTCATTCGCGCGACGCAAACGATCTTCAGGTGATCTTC
TTTCTCCAAATCCTCTCTCATAACTCTGATTTCGTACTTGTGTATTTGAGCTCACGCTCTGTTTCTCTCA
CCACAGCCCCATTGAGACCACGAAGTGGCTCTTCAGTGGACGAAAGGGCCTCGTGATACGCCTATTTTTA
TAGGTTAATGTCATGATAATAATGGTTTCTTAGACGTCAGGTGGCACTTTTCGGGGAAATGTGCGCGGAA
CCCCTATTTGTTTATTTTTCTAAATACATTCAAATATGTATCCGCTCATGAGACAATAACCCTGATAAAT
GCTTCAATAATATTGAAAAAGGAAGAGTATGCGCTCACGCAACTGGTCCAGAACCTTGACCGAACGCAGC
GGTGGTAACGGCGCAGTGGCGGTTTTCATGGCTTGTTATGACTGTTTTTTTTTGGGGTACAGTCTATGCC
TCGGGCATCCAAGCAGCAAGCGCGTTACGCCGTGGGTCGATGTTTGATGTTATGGAGCAGCAACGATGTT
ACGCAGCAGGGCAGTCGCCCTAAAACAAAGTTAAACATCATGAGGGAAGCGGTGATCGCCGAAGTATCGA
CTCAACTATCAGAGGTAGTTGGCGTCATCGAGCGCCATCTCGAACCGACGTTGCTGGCCGTACATTTGTA
CGGCTCCGCAGTGGATGGCGGCCTGAAGCCACACAGCGATATTGATTTGCTGGTTACGGTGACCGTAAGG
CTTGATGAAACAACGCGGCGAGCTTTGATCAACGACCTTTTGGAAACTTCGGCTTCCCCTGGAGAGAGCG
AGATTCTCCGCGCTGTAGAAGTCACCATTGTTGTGCACGACGACATCATTCCGTGGCGTTATCCAGCTAA
GCGCGAACTGCAATTTGGAGAATGGCAGCGCAATGACATTCTTGCAGGTATCTTCGAGCCAGCCACGATC
GACATTGATCTGGCTATCTTGCTGACAAAAGCAAGAGAACATAGCGTTGCCTTGGTAGGTCCAGCGGCGG
AGGAACTCTTTGATCCGGTTCCTGAACAGGATCTATTTGAGGCGCTAAATGAAACCTTAACGCTATGGAA
CTCGCCGCCCGACTGGGCTGGCGATGAGCGAAATGTAGTGCTTACGTTGTCCCGCATTTGGTACAGCGCA
GTAACCGGCAAAATCGCGCCGAAGGATGTCGCTGCCGACTGGGCAATGGAGCGCCTGCCGGCCCAGTATC
AGCCCGTCATACTTGAAGCTAGACAGGCTTATCTTGGACAAGAAGAAGATCGCTTGGCCTCGCGCGCAGA
TCAGTTGGAAGAATTTGTCCATTACGTAAAAGGCGAGATCACCAAGGTAGTCGGCAAATAACTGTCAGAC
CAAGTTTACTCATATATACTTTAGATTGATTTAAAACTTCATTTTTAATTTAAAAGGATCTAGGTGAAGA
TCCTTTTTGATAATCTCATGACCAAAATCCCTTAACGTGAGTTTTCGTTCCACTGAGCGTCAGACCCCGT
AGAAAAGATCAAAGGATCTTC
